Addgene plasmid #15310: pCalpha EV (PKA catalytic subunit Calpha)
Depositing lab: Stanley McKnight. Publication: Expression of cDNAs for two isoforms of the catalytic subunit of cAMP-dependent protein kinase. Uhler MD, McKnight GS. J Biol Chem. 1987 Nov 5. 262(31):15202-7. PubMed 3667630.
Backbone
  Vector backbone: Zem3 (pUC13 + MT prom + hGH polyA)
  Backbone manufacturer: Dr. Richard Palmiter
  Backbone size w/o insert (bp): 4100
  Vector type: Mammalian Expression
Growth in bacteria
  Bacterial resistance: Ampicillin, 100 μg/mL
  Growth temperature: 37°C
  Growth strain: DH5alpha
  Copy number: High Copy
Gene/Insert
  Gene/Insert name: PRKACA (alt name: cAMP-dependent protein kinase catalytic subunit alpha)
  Species: M. musculus (mouse)
  Insert size (bp): 1318
  Entrez Gene: Prkaca (a.k.a. PKCD, Pkaca)
  Cloning method: Restriction Enzyme; 5′ cloning site BglII (destroyed during cloning); 3′ cloning site BglII (destroyed during cloning)
  Sequencing primers: 5′ n/a; 3′ n/a
Terms and licenses: Academic/Nonprofit Terms; Industry Terms: Not Available to Industry
Depositor comments: Zem3 is a pUC13 derivative that contains a mouse metallothionein-I promoter and the human growth hormone pol(A) region separated by a BglII restriction site. pCalpha EV was constructed by isolating the 1318 base pair NaeI/PvuII fragment of pMCalpha and inserting it into the BglII site of Zem3 after ligation of BamHI linkers onto the cDNA insert. The coding sequence can be cut out with NcoI and ApaI, which should release a 1152bp fragment.
How to cite: pCalpha EV (PKA catalytic subunit Calpha) was a gift from Stanley McKnight (Addgene plasmid # 15310 ; http://n2t.net/addgene:15310 ; RRID:Addgene_15310)
