[The description below was written by a language model from this plasmid's Addgene catalogue record.]
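Description:
pCalpha EV is a mammalian expression plasmid carrying the mouse cDNA for the alpha isoform of the catalytic subunit of cAMP-dependent protein kinase (PKA Cα, gene Prkaca). It is built on Zem3, a roughly 4.1 kb pUC13 derivative in which a mouse metallothionein-I promoter and the human growth hormone polyadenylation region flank a single BglII cloning site. As a pUC-based vector it replicates at high copy in E. coli and is selected with ampicillin. The record lists no mammalian selection marker, epitope tag or reporter, and no feature table is provided, so the layout described here rests on the catalogue fields and depositor comments alone.

The insert is a 1318 bp NaeI/PvuII fragment taken from a parental cDNA clone, pMCalpha. It was fitted with BamHI linkers and ligated into the BglII site of Zem3. Because BamHI and BglII ends are compatible but form a hybrid junction, the BglII sites were destroyed at both ends. According to the depositor, the coding sequence can be released as a fragment of about 1152 bp with NcoI and ApaI. In transfected mammalian cells the metallothionein-I promoter drives transcription of the Cα cDNA, and the growth hormone sequence supplies the 3′ processing and polyadenylation signals. This promoter is generally known to be inducible by heavy metals such as zinc or cadmium, which can allow some control over expression level.

The construct comes from work on expressing cDNAs for two catalytic subunit isoforms of PKA. It is suited to overexpressing free catalytic subunit to study cAMP-dependent signalling and downstream kinase targets in cultured cells.
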