>Addgene plasmid #15310 | pCalpha EV (PKA catalytic subunit Calpha) | addgene partial sequence | sequence record 21708 | 15310 with MT1-F
NGNCGNTCTTCTCTCCTTCTCCGTAGCTCCAGCTTCACCAGATCCGGGCCACCTTAGCACCCGCCGCGTC
GCAGCTCCGGGACTGGCCCCGGCCGCGACGCCGCCGCCATGGGCAACGCCGCCGCCGCCAAGAAGGGCAG
CGAGCAGGAGAGCGTGAAAGAGTTCCTAGCCAAAGCCAAGGAAGATTTCCTGAAAAAATGGGAGACCCCT
TCTCAGAATACAGCCCAGTTGGATCAGTTTGATAGAATCAAGACCCTTGGCACCGGCTCCTTTGGGCGAG
TGATGCTGGTGAAGCACAAGGAGAGTGGGAACCACTACGCCATGAAGATCTTAGACAAGCAGAAGGTGGT
GAAGCTAAAGCAGATCGAGCACACTCTGAATGAGAAGCGCATCCTGCAGGCCGTCAACTTCCCGTTCCTG
GTCAAACTTGAATTCTCCTTCAAGGACAACTCAAACCTGTACATGGTCATGGAGTATGTAGCTGGTGGCG
AGATGTTCTCCCACCTACGGCGGATTGGAAGGTTCAGCGAGCCCCATGCCCGTTTCTACGCGGCGCAGAT
CGTCCTGACCTTTGAGTATCTGCACTCCCTGGACCTCATCTACCGGGACCTGAAGCCCGAGAATCTTCTC
ATCGACCAGCAGGGCTATATTCAGGTGACAGACTTCGGTTTTGCCAAGCGTGTGAAAGGCCGTACTTGGA
CCTTGTGTGGGACCCCTGAGTACTTGGCCCCCGAGATTATCCTGAGCAAAGGCTACAACCAANGCTGTGG
ACTGGTGGGCTCTGGAATCCNTCATCTACNAGATGGCTGCTGGTTACCACCTTCTTCCT
